>Addgene plasmid #202590 | mNeonGreen-APEX3 | addgene full sequence | sequence record 400018 | Addgene NGS Result
CCAATAAAGCCTCTTGCTGTTTGCATCCGAATCGTGGACTCGCTGATCCTTGGGAGGGTCTCCTCAGATT
GATTGACTGCCCACCTCGGGGGTCTTTCATTTGGAGGTTCCACCGAGATTTGGAGACCCCTGCCCAGGGA
CCACCGACCCCCCCGCCGGGAGGTAAGCTGGCCAGCGGTCGTTTCGTGTCTGTCTCTGTCTTTGTGCGTG
TTTGTGCCGGCATCTAATGTTTGCGCCTGCGTCTGTACTAGTTAGCTAACTAGCTCTGTATCTGGCGGAC
CCGTGGTGGAACTGACGAGTTCTGAACACCCGGCCGCAACCCTGGGAGACGTCCCAGGGACTTTGGGGGC
CGTTTTTGTGGCCCGACCTGAGGAAGGGAGTCGATGTGGAATCCGACCCCGTCAGGATATGTGGTTCTGG
TAGGAGACGAGAACCTAAAACAGTTCCCGCCTCCGTCTGAATTTTTGCTTTCGGTTTGGAACCGAAGCCG
CGCGTCTTGTCTGCTGCAGCGCTGCAGCATCGTTCTGTGTTGTCTCTGTCTGACTGTGTTTCTGTATTTG
TCTGAAAATTAGGGCCAGACTGTTACCACTCCCTTAAGTTTGACCTTAGGTCACTGGAAAGATGTCGAGC
GGATCGCTCACAACCAGTCGGTAGATGTCAAGAAGAGACGTTGGGTTACCTTCTGCTCTGCAGAATGGCC
AACCTTTAACGTCGGATGGCCGCGAGACGGCACCTTTAACCGAGACCTCATCACCCAGGTTAAGATCAAG
GTCTTTTCACCTGGCCCGCATGGACACCCAGACCAGGTCCCCTACATCGTGACCTGGGAAGCCTTGGCTT
TTGACCCCCCTCCCTGGGTCAAGCCCTTTGTACACCCTAAGCCTCCGCCTCCTCTTCCTCCATCCGCCCC
GTCTCTCCCCCTTGAACCTCCTCGTTCGACCCCGCCTCGATCCTCCCTTTATCCAGCCCTCACTCCTTCT
CTAGGCGCCTGTATGAATTCGCCGCCACCATGGTGAGCAAGGGCGAGGAGGATAACATGGCCTCTCTCCC
AGCGACACATGAGTTACACATCTTTGGCTCCATCAACGGTGTGGACTTTGACATGGTGGGTCAGGGCACC
GGCAATCCCAATGATGGTTATGAGGAGTTAAACCTGAAGTCCACCAAGGGTGACCTCCAGTTCTCCCCCT
GGATTCTGGTCCCTCATATCGGGTATGGCTTCCATCAGTACCTGCCCTACCCTGACGGGATGTCGCCTTT
CCAGGCCGCGATGGTAGATGGCTCCGGATACCAAGTCCATCGCACAATGCAGTTTGAAGATGGTGCCTCC
CTTACTGTAAACTACCGCTACACCTACGAGGGAAGCCACATCAAAGGAGAGGCCCAGGTGAAGGGGACTG
GTTTCCCTGCTGACGGTCCTGTGATGACCAACTCGCTGACCGCTGCGGACTGGTGCAGGTCGAAGAAGAC
TTACCCCAACGACAAAACCATCATCAGTACCTTTAAGTGGAGTTACACCACTGGAAATGGCAAGCGCTAC
CGGAGCACTGCGCGGACCACCTACACCTTTGCCAAGCCAATGGCGGCTAACTATCTGAAGAACCAGCCGA
TGTACGTGTTCCGTAAGACGGAGCTGAAGCACTCCAAGACCGAGCTGAACTTCAAGGAGTGGCAAAAGGC
CTTTACCGATGTGATGGGCATGGACGAGCTGTACAAGGGTGGCGGTGGGTCAGGTGGCGGCGGAACGCGT
ACCGGTGGAGGCGGGGGTTCTGGAAAGTCTTACCCAACTGTGAGTGCTGATTACCAGGACGCCGTTGAGA
AGGCGAAGAAGAAGCTCAGAGGCTTCATCGCTGAGAAGAGATGCGCTCCTCTAATGCTCCGTTTGGCATT
CCACTCTGCTGGAACCTTTGACAAGGGCACGAAGACTGGTGGACCCTTCGGAACCATCAAGCACCCTGCC
GAACTGGCTCACAGCGCTAACAACGGTCTTGACATCGCTGTTAGGCTTTTGGAGCCACTCAAGGCGGAGT
TCCCTATTTTGAGCTACGCCGATTTCTACCAGTTGGCTGGCGTTGTTGCCGTTGAGGTCACGGGTGGACC
TAAGGTTCCATTCCACCCTGGAAGAGAGGACAAGCCTGAGCCACCACCAGAGGGTCGCTTGCCTGATCCC
ACTAAGGGTTCTGACCATTTGAGAGATGTGTTTGGCAAAGCTATGGGGCTTACTGACCAAGATATTGTTG
CTCTATCTGGGGGTCACACTATTGGAGCTGCACACAAGGAGCGTTCTGGATTTGAGGGTCCCTGGACCTC
TAATCCTCTTATTTTCGACAACTCATACTTCACGGAGTTGTTGAGTGGTGAGAAGGAAGGTCTCCTTCAG
CTACCTTCTGACAAGGCTCTTTTGTCTGACCCTGTATTCCGCCCTCTCGTTGATAAATATGCAGCGGACG
AAGATGCCTTCTTTGCTGATTACGCTGAGGCTCACCAAAAGGCTTCCGAGCTTGGGTTTGCTGATGCCGG
AGGGGGTGGCTCTGGTAAGCCTATCCCTAACCCTCTCCTCGGTCTCGATTCTACGTAACTCGAGTTAATG
TTAACTAACTGACTAGCGCCCCTCTCCCTCCCCCTAACGTTACTGGCCGAAGCCGCTTGGAATAAGGCCG
GTGTGCGTTTGTCTATATGTTATTTTCCACCATATTGCCGTCTTTTGGCAATGTGAGGGCCCGGAAACCT
GGCCCTGTCTTCTTGACGAGCATTCCTAGGGGTCTTTCCCCTCTCGCCAAAGGAATGCAAGGTCTGTTGA
ATGTCGTGAAGGAAGCAGTTCCTCTGGAAGCTTCTTGAAGACAAACAACGTCTGTAGCGACCCTTTGCAG
GCAGCGGAACCCCCCACCTGGCGACAGGTGCCTCTGCGGCCAAAAGCCACGTGTATAAGATACACCTGCA
AAGGCGGCACAACCCCAGTGCCACGTTGTGAGTTGGATAGTTGTGGAAAGAGTCAAATGGCTCTCCTCAA
GCGTATTCAACAAGGGGCTGAAGGATGCCCAGAAGGTACCCCATTGTATGGGATCTGATCTGGGGCCTCG
GTGCACATGCTTTACATGTGTTTAGTCGAGGTTAAAAAAACGTCTAGGCCCCCCGAACCACGGGGACGTG
GTTTTCCTTTGAAAAACACGATGGCCAAGCCACTGTCCCAAGAAGAGTCAACTCTGATCGAGAGGGCCAC
TGCAACCATTAATAGCATTCCCATCTCTGAAGACTATAGCGTAGCTAGTGCCGCACTCAGCTCTGATGGA
CGCATATTCACCGGCGTTAATGTCTACCACTTCACCGGCGGACCCTGCGCCGAACTGGTCGTGCTGGGGA
CCGCAGCCGCCGCGGCTGCCGGGAATTTGACGTGCATTGTTGCAATAGGCAACGAGAATAGGGGCATCCT
GTCACCTTGCGGCCGGTGTCGGCAAGTGCTGCTGGACCTGCACCCCGGCATCAAGGCCATAGTCAAGGAT
AGTGATGGCCAGCCGACCGCCGTTGGGATTCGAGAACTTCTGCCTTCTGGGTACGTCTGGGAAGGCTAGG
CTAAGCTCGCTCGGCTGGGTCGCGGGAGGGCCGGTCGCAGTGATTCAGGCCCTTCTGGATTGTGTTGGTC
CCCAGGGCACGATTGTCATGCCCACGCACTCGGGTGATCTGACTGATCCCGCAGATTGGAGATCGCCGCC
CGTGCCTGCCGATTGGGTGCAGATCCATGTCGACCTGCAGCCAAGCTTATCGATAAAATAAAAGATTTTA
TTTAGTCTCCAGAAAAAGGGGGGAATGAAAGACCCCACCTGTAGGTTTGGCAAGCTAGCTTAAGTAACGC
CATTTTGCAAGGCATGGAAAATACATAACTGAGAATAGAGAAGTTCAGATCAAGGTTAGGAACAGAGAGA
CAGCAGAATATGGGCCAAACAGGATATCTGTGGTAAGCAGTTCCTGCCCCGGCTCAGGGCCAAGAACAGA
TGGTCCCCAGATGCGGTCCCGCCCTCAGCAGTTTCTAGAGAACCATCAGATGTTTCCAGGGTGCCCCAAG
GACCTGAAATGACCCTGTGCCTTATTTGAACTAACCAATCAGTTCGCTTCTCGCTTCTGTTCGCGCGCTT
CTGCTCCCCGAGCTCAATAAAAGAGCCCACAACCCCTCACTCGGCGCGCCAGTCCTCCGATAGACTGCGT
CGCCCGGGTACCCGTGTATCCAATAAACCCTCTTGCAGTTGCATCCGACTTGTGGTCTCGCTGTTCCTTG
GGAGGGTCTCCTCTGAGTGATTGACTACCCGTCAGCGGGGGTCTTTCATGGGTAACAGTTTCTTGAAGTT
GGAGAACAACATTCTGAGGGTAGGAGTCGAATATTAAGTAATCCTGACTCAATTAGCCACTGTTTTGAAT
CCACATACTCCAATACTCCTGAAATAGTTCATTATGGACAGCGCAGAAAGAGCTGGGGAGAATTGTGAAA
TTGTTATCCGCTCACAATTCCACACAACATACGAGCCGGAAGCATAAAGTGTAAAGCCTGGGGTGCCTAA
TGAGTGAGCTAACTCACATTAATTGCGTTGCGCTCACTGCCCGCTTTCCAGTCGGGAAACCTGTCGTGCC
AGCTGCATTAATGAATCGGCCAACGCGCGGGGAGAGGCGGTTTGCGTATTGGGCGCTCTTCCGCTTCCTC
GCTCACTGACTCGCTGCGCTCGGTCGTTCGGCTGCGGCGAGCGGTATCAGCTCACTCAAAGGCGGTAATA
CGGTTATCCACAGAATCAGGGGATAACGCAGGAAAGAACATGTGAGCAAAAGGCCAGCAAAAGGCCAGGA
ACCGTAAAAAGGCCGCGTTGCTGGCGTTTTTCCATAGGCTCCGCCCCCCTGACGAGCATCACAAAAATCG
ACGCTCAAGTCAGAGGTGGCGAAACCCGACAGGACTATAAAGATACCAGGCGTTTCCCCCTGGAAGCTCC
CTCGTGCGCTCTCCTGTTCCGACCCTGCCGCTTACCGGATACCTGTCCGCCTTTCTCCCTTCGGGAAGCG
TGGCGCTTTCTCATAGCTCACGCTGTAGGTATCTCAGTTCGGTGTAGGTCGTTCGCTCCAAGCTGGGCTG
TGTGCACGAACCCCCCGTTCAGCCCGACCGCTGCGCCTTATCCGGTAACTATCGTCTTGAGTCCAACCCG
GTAAGACACGACTTATCGCCACTGGCAGCAGCCACTGGTAACAGGATTAGCAGAGCGAGGTATGTAGGCG
GTGCTACAGAGTTCTTGAAGTGGTGGCCTAACTACGGCTACACTAGAAGAACAGTATTTGGTATCTGCGC
TCTGCTGAAGCCAGTTACCTTCGGAAAAAGAGTTGGTAGCTCTTGATCCGGCAAACAAACCACCGCTGGT
AGCGGTGGTTTTTTTGTTTGCAAGCAGCAGATTACGCGCAGAAAAAAAGGATCTCAAGAAGATCCTTTGA
TCTTTTCTACGGGGTCTGACGCTCAGTGGAACGAAAACTCACGTTAAGGGATTTTGGTCATGAGATTATC
AAAAAGGATCTTCACCTAGATCCTTTTAAATTAAAAATGAAGTTTTAAATCAATCTAAAGTATATATGAG
TAAACTTGGTCTGACAGTTACCAATGCTTAATCAGTGAGGCACCTATCTCAGCGATCTGTCTATTTCGTT
CATCCATAGTTGCCTGACTCCCCGTCGTGTAGATAACTACGATACGGGAGGGCTTACCATCTGGCCCCAG
TGCTGCAATGATACCGCGAGACCCACGCTCACCGGCTCCAGATTTATCAGCAATAAACCAGCCAGCCGGA
AGGGCCGAGCGCAGAAGTGGTCCTGCAACTTTATCCGCCTCCATCCAGTCTATTAATTGTTGCCGGGAAG
CTAGAGTAAGTAGTTCGCCAGTTAATAGTTTGCGCAACGTTGTTGCCATTGCTACAGGCATCGTGGTGTC
ACGCTCGTCGTTTGGTATGGCTTCATTCAGCTCCGGTTCCCAACGATCAAGGCGAGTTACATGATCCCCC
ATGTTGTGCAAAAAAGCGGTTAGCTCCTTCGGTCCTCCGATCGTTGTCAGAAGTAAGTTGGCCGCAGTGT
TATCACTCATGGTTATGGCAGCACTGCATAATTCTCTTACTGTCATGCCATCCGTAAGATGCTTTTCTGT
GACTGGTGAGTACTCAACCAAGTCATTCTGAGAATAGTGTATGCGGCGACCGAGTTGCTCTTGCCCGGCG
TCAATACGGGATAATACCGCGCCACATAGCAGAACTTTAAAAGTGCTCATCATTGGAAAACGTTCTTCGG
GGCGAAAACTCTCAAGGATCTTACCGCTGTTGAGATCCAGTTCGATGTAACCCACTCGTGCACCCAACTG
ATCTTCAGCATCTTTTACTTTCACCAGCGTTTCTGGGTGAGCAAAAACAGGAAGGCAAAATGCCGCAAAA
AAGGGAATAAGGGCGACACGGAAATGTTGAATACTCATACTCTTCCTTTTTCAATATTATTGAAGCATTT
ATCAGGGTTATTGTCTCATGAGCGGATACATATTTGAATGTATTTAGAAAAATAAACAAATAGGGGTTCC
GCGCACATTTCCCCGAAAAGTGCCACCTGACGTCTAAGAAACCATTATTATCATGACATTAACCTATAAA
AATAGGCGTATCACGAGGCCCTTTCGTCTCGCGCGTTTCGGTGATGACGGTGAAAACCTCTGACACATGC
AGCTCCCGGAGACGGTCACAGCTTGTCTGTAAGCGGATGCCGGGAGCAGACAAGCCCGTCAGGGCGCGTC
AGCGGGTGTTGGCGGGTGTCGGGGCTGGCTTAACTATGCGGCATCAGAGCAGATTGTACTGAGAGTGCAC
CATATGCGGTGTGAAATACCGCACAGATGCGTAAGGAGAAAATACCGCATCAGGCGCCATTCGCCATTCA
GGCTGCGCAACTGTTGGGAAGGGCGATCGGTGCGGGCCTCTTCGCTATTACGCCAGCTGGCGAAAGGGGG
ATGTGCTGCAAGGCGATTAAGTTGGGTAACGCCAGGGTTTTCCCAGTCACGACGTTGTAAAACGACGGCG
CAAGGAATGGTGCATGCAAGGAGATGGCGCCCAACAGTCCCCCGGCCACGGGGCCTGCCACCATACCCAC
GCCGAAACAAGCGCTCATGAGCCCGAAGTGGCGAGCCCGATCTTCCCCATCGGTGATGTCGGCGATATAG
GCGCCAGCAACCGCACCTGTGGCGCCGGTGATGCCGGCCACGATGCGTCCGGCGTAGAGGCGATTAGTCC
AATTTGTTAAAGACAGGATATCAGTGGTCCAGGCTCTAGTTTTGACTCAACAATATCACCAGCTGAAGCC
TATAGAGTACGAGCCATAGATAAAATAAAAGATTTTATTTAGTCTCCAGAAAAAGGGGGGAATGAAAGAC
CCCACCTGTAGGTTTGGCAAGCTAGCTTAAGTAACGCCATTTTGCAAGGCATGGAAAATACATAACTGAG
AATAGAGAAGTTCAGATCAAGGTTAGGAACAGAGAGACAGCAGAATATGGGCCAAACAGGATATCTGTGG
TAAGCAGTTCCTGCCCCGGCTCAGGGCCAAGAACAGATGGTCCCCAGATGCGGTCCCGCCCTCAGCAGTT
TCTAGAGAACCATCAGATGTTTCCAGGGTGCCCCAAGGACCTGAAATGACCCTGTGCCTTATTTGAACTA
ACCAATCAGTTCGCTTCTCGCTTCTGTTCGCGCGCTTCTGCTCCCCGAGCTCAATAAAAGAGCCCACAAC
CCCTCACTCGGCGCGCCAGTCCTCCGATAGACTGCGTCGCCCGGGTACCCGTATTC
Features (pLannotate 1.2.2; 22 found; start..end, strand, type, name):
    165..506     +  misc_feature   MESV Ψ: packaging signal of murine embryonic stem cell virus
    573..989     +  CDS            gag (truncated): truncated Moloney murine leukemia virus (MMLV) gag gene lacking the start codon
   1010..1717    +  CDS            mNeonGreen: mNeonGreen is a basic (constitutively fluorescent) green/yellow fluorescent protein published in 2013, derived from Branchiostoma lanceolatum. It is reported to be a very rapidly-maturing monomer with moderate acid sensitivity.
   1772..2518    +  CDS            APEX2: soybean ascorbate peroxidase, engineered to serve as a monomeric tag for electron microscopy and live-cell proteomics (Lam et al., 2015) more active than the original APEX due to the A134P mutation
   2534..2575    +  CDS            V5 tag: epitope tag from simian virus 5
   2627..3173    +  misc_feature   IRES: internal ribosome entry site (IRES) of the encephalomyocarditis virus (EMCV)
   3180..3566    +  CDS            bsd: BSD_ASPTE - Experimental evidence at protein level: Swiss-Prot protein existence level 1. Catalyzes the deamination of the cytosine moiety of the antibiotics blasticidin S, cytomycin and acetylblasticidin S. From Aspergillus terreus.
   3571..3735    +  CDS            yokD (fragment): YOKD_BACSU - Experimental evidence at protein level: Swiss-Prot protein existence level 1. May contribute to antibiotic resistance. From Bacillus subtilis (strain 168).
   3805..4319    +  LTR            3' LTR: 3' long terminal repeat from murine embryonic stem cell virus
   4481..4497    -  protein_bind   lac operator: The lac repressor binds to the lac operator to inhibit transcription in E. coli. This inhibition can be relieved by adding lactose or isopropyl-β-D-thiogalactopyranoside (IPTG). lac repressor encoded by lacI
   4505..4535    -  promoter       lac promoter: promoter for the E. coli lac operon
   4550..4571    -  protein_bind   CAP binding site: CAP binding activates transcription in the presence of cAMP. E. coli catabolite activator protein
   4584..4676    -  CDS            lacI (fragment): lac repressor; lacI; The lac repressor binds to the lac operator to inhibit transcription in E. coli. This inhibition can be relieved by adding lactose or isopropyl-β-D-thiogalactopyranoside (IPTG).
   4859..5447    -  rep_origin     ori: high-copy-number ColE1/pMB1/pBR322/pUC origin of replication
   5618..6478    -  CDS            AmpR: β-lactamase; bla; confers resistance to ampicillin, carbenicillin, and related antibiotics
   6479..6583    -  promoter       AmpR promoter: bla
   6678..6713    +  CDS            rop (fragment): Rop protein, which maintains plasmids at low copy number; rop
   6815..6914    +  misc_feature   bom (fragment): basis of mobility region from pBR322
   6920..7069    -  CDS            lacZα (fragment): LacZα fragment of β-galactosidase; lacZ fragment
   7069..7270    -  CDS            TcR (fragment): tetracycline efflux protein; tet; confers resistance to tetracycline
   7271..7369    +  CDS            env (fragment): murine leukemia virus gPr80 envelope polyprotein precursor; env; proteolytically cleaved into gp70SU and p15TM subunits
   7411..101     +  LTR            5' LTR (across the origin): 5' long terminal repeat from murine embryonic stem cell virus
