[The description below was written by a language model from this plasmid's Addgene catalogue record and pLannotate feature annotations shown in this document.]
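Description:
mNeonGreen-APEX3 is a gamma-retroviral mammalian expression vector built on a MIGR1-derived backbone. The proviral region is flanked by 5′ and 3′ long terminal repeats from murine embryonic stem cell virus (MESV). It carries the MESV Ψ packaging signal and a truncated, start-codon-less MMLV gag segment, which together allow the genomic RNA to be packaged into virions when the viral proteins are supplied in trans. In bacteria the plasmid is maintained through a high-copy ColE1/pUC-type origin and the AmpR β-lactamase gene. The annotated fragments of lacI, lacZα, rop, bom, TcR and env appear to be non-functional remnants of earlier cloning steps. The catalogue lists a total size of 7,647 bp, whereas the sequenced record behind the feature table is 7,826 nt, so the two differ slightly.

The payload, cloned between EcoRI and XhoI and transcribed from the MESV LTR, is a single open reading frame. It encodes the green/yellow fluorescent protein mNeonGreen at the N terminus, then the engineered soybean ascorbate peroxidase, then a C-terminal V5 epitope tag. The annotation software labels the peroxidase as APEX2, but the record specifies that it carries the L242A substitution that defines APEX3. Downstream, an EMCV IRES drives translation of the blasticidin S deaminase gene (bsd) from the same transcript, which links blasticidin resistance to fusion expression in transduced cells. A short yokD-like fragment annotated after bsd is probably a homology artefact.

The associated publication presents APEX3 as an optimized tool for rapid proximity labeling. This construct can be used to generate stable cell lines expressing a fluorescently trackable, V5-detectable APEX3. The fusion has no specific targeting partner, so it may serve as a control, though the record does not state this.
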