Addgene plasmid #202590: mNeonGreen-APEX3
Purpose: Gamma-retroviral vector that expresses mNeonGreen fused to APEX3.
Depositing lab: Reuben Harris. Depositing organization: University of Minnesota. Publication: APEX3 - an optimized tool for rapid and unbiased proximity labeling. Becker JT, Auerbach AA, Harris RS. J Mol Biol. 2023 May 12:168145. doi: 10.1016/j.jmb.2023.168145. PubMed 37182813.
Backbone
  Vector backbone: MIGR1-derivative
  Backbone size w/o insert (bp): 6142
  Total vector size (bp): 7647
  Vector type: Mammalian Expression, Retroviral
  Selectable markers: Blasticidin
Growth in bacteria
  Bacterial resistance: Ampicillin, 100 μg/mL
  Growth temperature: 37°C
  Growth strain: NEB Stable
  Copy number: High Copy
Gene/Insert
  Gene/Insert name: mNeonGreen-APEX3-V5 (alt name: APEX2-L242A)
  Insert size (bp): 1566
  Mutation: APEX2 L242A
  GenBank ID: NM_001250856.1 KC295282.1
  Entrez Gene: APX1 (a.k.a. GLYMA_11G150243v4)
  Promoter: MESV LTR
  Tag / fusion protein: mNeonGreen (N terminal on insert); V5 epitope (C terminal on insert)
  Cloning method: Restriction Enzyme; 5′ cloning site EcoRI (not destroyed); 3′ cloning site XhoI (not destroyed)
  Sequencing primers: 5′ CCCTTGAACCTCCTCGTTCGACC; 3′ gggagaggggcgctagtcagtta
Terms and licenses: Academic/Nonprofit Terms; Industry Terms: Not Available to Industry
How to cite: mNeonGreen-APEX3 was a gift from Reuben Harris (Addgene plasmid # 202590 ; http://n2t.net/addgene:202590 ; RRID:Addgene_202590)
